Addgene plasmid #142751: TFORF1201
Purpose: Lentiviral vector for overexpressing transcription factor ORFs with unique 24-bp barcodes. Barcodes facilitate identification of transcription factors in pooled screens.
Depositing lab: Feng Zhang. Depositing organization: Broad Institute. Publication: A transcription factor atlas of directed differentiation. Joung J, Ma S, Tay T, Geiger-Schuller KR, Kirchgatterer PC, Verdine VK, Guo B, Arias-Garcia MA, Allen WE, Singh A, Kuksenko O, Abudayyeh OO, Gootenberg JS, Fu Z, Macrae RK, Buenrostro JD, Regev A, Zhang F. Cell. 2023 Jan 5;186(1):209-229.e26. doi: 10.1016/j.cell.2022.11.026. PubMed 36608654.
Backbone
  Vector backbone: pLX_TRC317
  Backbone manufacturer: Broad Institute Genetic Perturbation Platform
  Backbone size w/o insert (bp): 8264
  Vector type: Mammalian Expression, Lentiviral
  Selectable markers: Puromycin
Growth in bacteria
  Bacterial resistance: Ampicillin, 100 μg/mL
  Growth temperature: 30°C
  Growth strain: NEB Stable
  Copy number: High Copy
Gene/Insert
  Gene/Insert name: SETDB1
  Species: H. sapiens (human)
  Insert size (bp): 3977
  Entrez Gene: SETDB1 (a.k.a. ESET, H3-K9-HMTase4, KG1T, KMT1E, TDRD21)
  Promoter: EF1a
  Cloning method: Unknown
  Sequencing primers: 5′ GGGTGGAGACTGAAGTTAGGCCAG; 3′ CACATAGCGTAAAAGGAGCAACATAG
Terms and licenses: Academic/Nonprofit Terms; Industry Terms: Not Available to Industry
Depositor comments: NM_001145415,ENST00000271640 . The transcription factor ORF portion of this plasmid was synthesized by Genewiz. Please test multiple small colonies in case of plasmid recombination. To make this collection available in a timely manner, a portion of this collection was not fully sequenced by Addgene. If an Addgene verified full plasmid sequence is not available, please contact us prior to placing an order to request the full sequence.
How to cite: TFORF1201 was a gift from Feng Zhang (Addgene plasmid # 142751 ; http://n2t.net/addgene:142751 ; RRID:Addgene_142751)
