[The description below was written by a language model from this plasmid's Addgene catalogue record and pLannotate feature annotations shown in this document.]
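Description:
TFORF1201 is a third-generation, self-inactivating lentiviral expression plasmid built on the pLX_TRC317 backbone. It carries the human SETDB1 open reading frame (also known as ESET or KMT1E, a histone H3K9 methyltransferase) as one member of a barcoded transcription factor ORF collection. In bacteria it is maintained through a high-copy ColE1/pUC-type origin and selected with ampicillin via the bla gene. An f1 origin and remnants of a lacZα/lac promoter region, flanked by T7 and T3 promoters, remain from the parental cloning vector. The depositor warns that the plasmid can recombine, as is common for constructs with repeated LTRs.

The viral portion starts with an RSV promoter fused to a truncated HIV-1 5' LTR, which makes genomic RNA production in packaging cells Tat-independent. It is followed by the Ψ packaging signal with a partial gag segment, and the RRE for Rev-dependent nuclear export. An SV40 early promoter/origin then drives puromycin N-acetyltransferase, allowing selection of transduced mammalian cells. A cPPT/CTS element, which aids nuclear import of the provirus, comes next. The EF-1α promoter then directs constitutive expression of the SETDB1 coding sequence, which spans about 3.9 kb of the 12.2 kb sequenced plasmid. WPRE follows the ORF to enhance transcript stability and expression, and the cassette ends in a ΔU3 3' LTR with an SV40 polyadenylation signal beyond it.

According to the record, each ORF in the collection is paired with a unique 24-bp barcode. The feature table does not annotate the barcode, so its position is not stated. The barcodes identify which factor a cell received, supporting pooled overexpression screens such as those for directed differentiation.
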