Features (pLannotate 1.2.2; 31 found; start..end, strand, type, name):
      5..231     +  promoter       RSV promoter: Rous sarcoma virus enhancer/promoter
    232..412     +  LTR            5' LTR (truncated): truncated 5' long terminal repeat (LTR) from HIV-1
    459..584     +  misc_feature   HIV-1 Ψ: packaging signal of human immunodeficiency virus type 1
    568..931     +  CDS            HIV-1 gag (fragment): gag protein from human immunodeficiency virus 1; gag
   1077..1310    +  misc_feature   RRE: The Rev response element (RRE) of HIV-1 allows for Rev-dependent mRNA export from the nucleus to the cytoplasm.
   1687..1713    +  CDS            Rev (fragment): human immunodeficiency virus 1 (HIV-1) Rev protein; rev; enhances nuclear export of unspliced and incompletely spliced viral mRNAs
   1720..1743    +  promoter       SV40 promoter (fragment): SV40 early promoter
   1744..1815    +  promoter       SV40 promoter (fragment): SV40 enhancer and early promoter
   1839..1974    +  rep_origin     SV40 ori: SV40 origin of replication
   2020..2616    +  CDS            PuroR (fragment): puromycin N-acetyltransferase; pac from Streptomyces; confers resistance to puromycin
   2665..2782    +  misc_feature   cPPT/CTS: central polypurine tract and central termination sequence of HIV-1
   2847..2913    +  CDS            small t antigen (fragment): SV40 (simian virus 40) small t antigen
   2920..4098    +  promoter       EF-1α promoter: strong constitutive promoter for human elongation factor EF-1α
   4115..7987    +  CDS            SETDB1: SETB1_HUMAN - Also known as ESET From Homo sapiens (Human).
   8003..8056    +  promoter       U6 promoter (fragment): RNA polymerase III promoter for human U6 snRNA
   8098..8686    +  misc_feature   WPRE: woodchuck hepatitis virus posttranscriptional regulatory element
   8737..8756    +  misc_feature   cPPT/CTS (fragment): central polypurine tract and central termination sequence of HIV-1
   8758..8991    +  LTR            3' LTR (ΔU3): self-inactivating 3' long terminal repeat (LTR) from HIV-1
   9069..9190    +  polyA_signal   SV40 poly(A) signal: SV40 polyadenylation signal
   9230..9365    +  rep_origin     SV40 ori: SV40 origin of replication
   9386..9404    -  promoter       T7 promoter: promoter for bacteriophage T7 RNA polymerase
   9412..9567    +  CDS            lacZα (fragment): LacZα fragment of β-galactosidase; lacZ fragment
   9572..10000   +  rep_origin     f1 ori (sequence partly withheld): f1 bacteriophage origin of replication; arrow indicates direction of (+) strand synthesis
  10053..10157   +  promoter       AmpR promoter: bla
  10158..11018   +  CDS            AmpR: β-lactamase; bla; confers resistance to ampicillin, carbenicillin, and related antibiotics
  11189..11777   +  rep_origin     ori: high-copy-number ColE1/pMB1/pBR322/pUC origin of replication
  11960..12052   +  CDS            lacI (fragment): lac repressor; lacI; The lac repressor binds to the lac operator to inhibit transcription in E. coli. This inhibition can be relieved by adding lactose or isopropyl-β-D-thiogalactopyranoside (IPTG).
  12065..12086   +  protein_bind   CAP binding site: CAP binding activates transcription in the presence of cAMP. E. coli catabolite activator protein
  12101..12131   +  promoter       lac promoter: promoter for the E. coli lac operon
  12135..12157   +  protein_bind   lac operator (fragment): The lac repressor binds to the lac operator to inhibit transcription in E. coli. This inhibition can be relieved by adding lactose or isopropyl-β-D-thiogalactopyranoside (IPTG). lac repressor encoded by lacI
  12200..12218   +  promoter       T3 promoter: promoter for bacteriophage T3 RNA polymerase
>Addgene plasmid #142751 | TFORF1201 | addgene full sequence | sequence record 462894 | Addgene NGS Result
TTAATGTAGTCTTATGCAATACTCTTGTAGTCTTGCAACATGGTAACGATGAGTTAGCAACATGCCTTAC
AAGGAGAGAAAAAGCACCGTGCATGCCGATTGGTGGAAGTAAGGTGGTACGATCGTGCCTTATTAGGAAG
GCAACAGACGGGTCTGACATGGATTGGACGAACCACTGAATTGCCGCATTGCAGAGATATTGTATTTAAG
TGCCTAGCTCGATACATAAACGGGTCTCTCTGGTTAGACCAGATCTGAGCCTGGGAGCTCTCTGGCTAAC
TAGGGAACCCACTGCTTAAGCCTCAATAAAGCTTGCCTTGAGTGCTTCAAGTAGTGTGTGCCCGTCTGTT
GTGTGACTCTGGTAACTAGAGATCCCTCAGACCCTTTTAGTCAGTGTGGAAAATCTCTAGCAGTGGCGCC
CGAACAGGGACTTGAAAGCGAAAGGGAAACCAGAGGAGCTCTCTCGACGCAGGACTCGGCTTGCTGAAGC
GCGCACGGCAAGAGGCGAGGGGCGGCGACTGGTGAGTACGCCAAAAATTTTGACTAGCGGAGGCTAGAAG
GAGAGAGATGGGTGCGAGAGCGTCAGTATTAAGCGGGGGAGAATTAGATCGCGATGGGAAAAAATTCGGT
TAAGGCCAGGGGGAAAGAAAAAATATAAATTAAAACATATAGTATGGGCAAGCAGGGAGCTAGAACGATT
CGCAGTTAATCCTGGCCTGTTAGAAACATCAGAAGGCTGTAGACAAATACTGGGACAGCTACAACCATCC
CTTCAGACAGGATCAGAAGAACTTAGATCATTATATAATACAGTAGCAACCCTCTATTGTGTGCATCAAA
GGATAGAGATAAAAGACACCAAGGAAGCTTTAGACAAGATAGAGGAAGAGCAAAACAAAAGTAAGACCAC
CGCACAGCAAGCGGCCGCTGATCTTCAGACCTGGAGGAGGAGATATGAGGGACAATTGGAGAAGTGAATT
ATATAAATATAAAGTAGTAAAAATTGAACCATTAGGAGTAGCACCCACCAAGGCAAAGAGAAGAGTGGTG
CAGAGAGAAAAAAGAGCAGTGGGAATAGGAGCTTTGTTCCTTGGGTTCTTGGGAGCAGCAGGAAGCACTA
TGGGCGCAGCGTCAATGACGCTGACGGTACAGGCCAGACAATTATTGTCTGGTATAGTGCAGCAGCAGAA
CAATTTGCTGAGGGCTATTGAGGCGCAACAGCATCTGTTGCAACTCACAGTCTGGGGCATCAAGCAGCTC
CAGGCAAGAATCCTGGCTGTGGAAAGATACCTAAAGGATCAACAGCTCCTGGGGATTTGGGGTTGCTCTG
GAAAACTCATTTGCACCACTGCTGTGCCTTGGAATGCTAGTTGGAGTAATAAATCTCTGGAACAGATTTG
GAATCACACGACCTGGATGGAGTGGGACAGAGAAATTAACAATTACACAAGCTTAATACACTCCTTAATT
GAAGAATCGCAAAACCAGCAAGAAAAGAATGAACAAGAATTATTGGAATTAGATAAATGGGCAAGTTTGT
GGAATTGGTTTAACATAACAAATTGGCTGTGGTATATAAAATTATTCATAATGATAGTAGGAGGCTTGGT
AGGTTTAAGAATAGTTTTTGCTGTACTTTCTATAGTGAATAGAGTTAGGCAGGGATATTCACCATTATCG
TTTCAGACCCACCTCCCAACCCCGAGGGGACCCATGCATTGCATCTCAATTAGTCAGCAACCAGGTGTGG
AAAGTCCCCAGGCTCCCCAGCAGGCAGAAGTATGCAAAGCATGCGTCTCAATTAGTCAGCAACCATAGTC
CCGCCCCTAACTCCGCCCATCCCGCCCCTAACTCCGCCCAGTTCCGCCCATTCTCCGCCCCATGGCTGAC
TAATTTTTTTTATTTATGCAGAGGCCGAGGCCGCCTCGGCCTCTGAGCTATTCCAGAAGTAGTGAGGAGG
CTTTTTTGGAGGCCTAGGCTTTTGCAAAAAGCTTTCTAGAGGTACCACCGGAGCTTACCATGACCGAGTA
CAAGCCCACGGTGCGCCTCGCCACCCGCGACGACGTCCCCAGGGCCGTACGCACCCTCGCCGCCGCGTTC
GCCGACTACCCCGCCACGCGCCACACCGTCGATCCGGACCGCCACATCGAGCGGGTCACCGAGCTGCAAG
AACTCTTCCTCACGCGCGTCGGGCTCGACATCGGCAAGGTGTGGGTCGCGGACGACGGCGCCGCCGTGGC
GGTCTGGACCACGCCGGAGAGCGTCGAAGCGGGGGCGGTGTTCGCCGAGATCGGCCCGCGCATGGCCGAG
TTGAGCGGTTCCCGGCTGGCCGCGCAGCAACAGATGGAAGGCCTCCTGGCGCCGCACCGGCCCAAGGAGC
CCGCGTGGTTCCTGGCCACCGTCGGCGTCTCGCCCGACCACCAGGGCAAGGGTCTGGGCAGCGCCGTCGT
GCTCCCCGGAGTGGAGGCGGCCGAGCGCGCCGGGGTGCCCGCCTTCCTGGAGACCTCCGCGCCCCGCAAC
CTCCCCTTCTACGAGCGGCTCGGCTTCACCGTCACCGCCGACGTCGAGGTGCCCGAAGGACCGCGCACCT
GGTGCATGACCCGCAAGCCCGGTGCCAGTTAACGAATTCTAGATCTTGAGACAAATGGCAGTATTCATCC
ACAATTTTAAAAGAAAAGGGGGGATTGGGGGGTACAGTGCAGGGGAAAGAATAGTAGACATAATAGCAAC
AGACATACAAACTAAAGAATTACAAAAACAAATTACAAAAATTCAAAATTTTCGGGTTTATTACAGGGAC
AGCAGAGATCCACTTTGGCGCCGGCTCGAGGCCTGCAGGTGCAAAGATGGATAAAGTTTTAAACAGAGAG
GAATCTTTGCAGCTAATGGACCTTCTAGGTCTTGAAAGGAGTGGGAATTGGCTCCGGTGCCCGTCAGTGG
GCAGAGCGCACATCGCCCACAGTCCCCGAGAAGTTGGGGGGAGGGGTCGGCAATTGAACCGGTGCCTAGA
GAAGGTGGCGCGGGGTAAACTGGGAAAGTGATGTCGTGTACTGGCTCCGCCTTTTTCCCGAGGGTGGGGG
AGAACCGTATATAAGTGCAGTAGTCGCCGTGAACGTTCTTTTTCGCAACGGGTTTGCCGCCAGAACACAG
GTAAGTGCCGTGTGTGGTTCCCGCGGGCCTGGCCTCTTTACGGGTTATGGCCCTTGCGTGCCTTGAATTA
CTTCCACCTGGCTGCAGTACGTGATTCTTGATCCCGAGCTTCGGGTTGGAAGTGGGTGGGAGAGTTCGAG
GCCTTGCGCTTAAGGAGCCCCTTCGCCTCGTGCTTGAGTTGAGGCCTGGCCTGGGCGCTGGGGCCGCCGC
GTGCGAATCTGGTGGCACCTTCGCGCCTGTCTCGCTGCTTTCGATAAGTCTCTAGCCATTTAAAATTTTT
GATGACCTGCTGCGACGCTTTTTTTCTGGCAAGATAGTCTTGTAAATGCGGGCCAAGATCTGCACACTGG
TATTTCGGTTTTTGGGGCCGCGGGCGGCGACGGGGCCCGTGCGTCCCAGCGCACATGTTCGGCGAGGCGG
GGCCTGCGAGCGCGGCCACCGAGAATCGGACGGGGGTAGTCTCAAGCTGGCCGGCCTGCTCTGGTGCCTG
GCCTCGCGCCGCCGTGTATCGCCCCGCCCTGGGCGGCAAGGCTGGCCCGGTCGGCACCAGTTGCGTGAGC
GGAAAGATGGCCGCTTCCCGGCCCTGCTGCAGGGAGCTCAAAATGGAGGACGCGGCGCTCGGGAGAGCGG
GCGGGTGAGTCACCCACACAAAGGAAAAGGGCCTTTCCGTCCTCAGCCGTCGCTTCATGTGACTCCACGG
AGTACCGGGCGCCGTCCAGGCACCTCGATTAGTTCTCGAGCTTTTGGAGTACGTCGTCTTTAGGTTGGGG
GGAGGGGTTTTATGCGATGGAGTTTCCCCACACTGAGTGGGTGGAGACTGAAGTTAGGCCAGCTTGGCAC
TTGATGTAATTCTCCTTGGAATTTGCCCTTTTTGAGTTTGGATCTTGGTTCATTCTCAAGCCTCAGACAG
TGGTTCAAAGTTTTTTTCTTCCATTTCAGGTGTCGTGAGGCTAGCACCGCCACCATGTCTTCCCTTCCTG
GGTGCATTGGTTTGGATGCAGCAACAGCTACAGTGGAGTCTGAAGAGATTGCAGAGCTGCAACAGGCAGT
GGTTGAGGAACTGGGTATCTCTATGGAGGAACTTCGGCATTTCATCGATGAGGAACTGGAGAAGATGGAT
TGTGTACAGCAACGCAAGAAGCAGCTAGCAGAGTTAGAGACATGGGTAATACAGAAAGAATCTGAGGTGG
CTCACGTTGACCAACTCTTTGATGATGCATCCAGGGCAGTGACTAATTGTGAGTCTTTGGTGAAGGACTT
CTACTCCAAGCTGGGACTACAATACCGGGACAGTAGCTCTGAGGACGAATCTTCCCGGCCTACAGAAATA
ATTGAGATTCCTGATGAAGATGATGATGTCCTCAGTATTGATTCAGGTGATGCTGGGAGCAGAACTCCAA
AAGACCAGAAGCTCCGTGAAGCTATGGCTGCCTTAAGAAAGTCAGCTCAAGATGTTCAGAAGTTCATGGA
TGCTGTCAACAAGAAGAGCAGTTCCCAGGATCTGCATAAAGGAACCTTGAGTCAGATGTCTGGAGAACTA
AGCAAAGATGGTGACCTGATAGTCAGCATGCGAATTCTGGGCAAGAAGAGAACTAAGACTTGGCACAAAG
GCACCCTTATTGCCATCCAGACAGTTGGGCCAGGGAAGAAATACAAGGTGAAATTTGACAACAAAGGAAA
GAGTCTACTGTCGGGGAACCATATTGCCTATGATTACCACCCTCCTGCTGACAAGCTGTATGTGGGCAGT
CGGGTGGTCGCCAAATACAAAGATGGGAATCAGGTCTGGCTCTATGCTGGCATTGTAGCTGAGACACCAA
ACGTCAAAAACAAGCTCAGGTTTCTCATTTTCTTTGATGATGGCTATGCTTCCTATGTCACACAGTCGGA
ACTGTATCCCATTTGCCGGCCACTGAAAAAGACTTGGGAGGACATAGAAGACATCTCCTGCCGTGACTTC
ATAGAGGAGTATGTCACTGCCTACCCCAACCGCCCCATGGTACTGCTCAAGAGTGGCCAGCTTATCAAGA
CTGAGTGGGAAGGCACGTGGTGGAAGTCCCGAGTTGAGGAGGTGGATGGCAGCCTAGTCAGGATCCTCTT
CCTGGATGACAAAAGATGTGAGTGGATCTATCGAGGCTCTACACGGCTGGAGCCCATGTTCAGCATGAAA
ACATCCTCAGCCTCTGCACTGGAGAAGAAGCAAGGACAGCTCAGGACACGTCCAAATATGGGTGCTGTGA
GGAGCAAAGGCCCTGTTGTCCAGTACACACAGGATCTGACCGGTACTGGAACCCAGTTCAAGCCAGTGGA
ACCCCCACAGCCTACAGCTCCACCTGCCCCACCTTTCCCACCTGCTCCACCTCTATCCCCCCAAGCAGGT
GACAGTGACTTGGAAAGCCAGCTTGCCCAGTCACGGAAGCAGGTAGCCAAAAAGAGCACGTCCTTTCGAC
CAGGATCTGTGGGCTCTGGTCATTCCTCCCCTACATCTCCTGCACTCAGTGAAAATGTCTCTGGTGGGAA
ACCTGGGATCAACCAGACATATAGATCACCTTTAGGCTCCACAGCCTCTGCCCCAGCACCCTCAGCACTC
CCGGCCCCTCCAGCACCCCCAGTCTTCCATGGCATGCTGGAGCGGGCCCCAGCAGAGCCCTCCTACCGTG
CTCCCATGGAGAAGCTTTTCTACTTACCTCATGTCTGCAGCTATACCTGTCTGTCTCGAGTCAGACCTAT
GAGGAATGAGCAGTACCGGGGCAAGAACCCTCTGCTGGTCCCGTTACTATATGACTTCCGGCGGATGACA
GCCCGGCGTCGAGTTAACCGCAAGATGGGCTTTCATGTTATCTATAAGACACCTTGTGGTCTCTGCCTTC
GGACAATGCAGGAGATAGAACGCTACCTTTTCGAGACTGGCTGTGACTTCCTCTTCCTGGAGATGTTCTG
TTTGGATCCATATGTTCTTGTGGACCGAAAGTTTCAGCCCTATAAGCCTTTTTACTATATTTTGGACATC
ACTTATGGGAAGGAAGATGTTCCCCTATCCTGTGTCAATGAGATTGACACAACCCCTCCACCCCAGGTGG
CCTACAGCAAGGAACGTATCCCGGGCAAGGGTGTTTTCATTAACACAGGCCCTGAATTTCTGGTTGGCTG
TGACTGCAAGGATGGGTGTCGGGACAAGTCCAAGTGTGCCTGCCATCAACTAACTATCCAGGCTACAGCC
TGTACCCCAGGAGGCCAAATCAACCCTAACTCTGGCTACCAGTACAAGAGACTAGAAGAGTGTCTACCCA
CAGGGGTATATGAGTGTAACAAACGCTGCAAATGTGACCCAAACATGTGCACAAACCGGTTGGTGCAACA
TGGACTACAAGTTCGGCTACAGCTATTCAAGACACAGAACAAGGGCTGGGGTATCCGCTGCTTGGATGAC
ATTGCCAAAGGCTCTTTTGTTTGTATTTATGCAGGCAAAATCCTGACAGATGACTTTGCAGACAAGGAGG
GTCTGGAAATGGGTGATGAGTACTTTGCAAATCTGGACCATATCGAGAGCGTGGAGAACTTCAAAGAAGG
ATATGAGAGTGATGCCCCCTGTTCCTCTGACAGCAGTGGTGTAGACTTGAAGGACCAGGAAGATGGCAAC
AGCGGTACAGAGGACCCTGAAGAGTCCAATGATGATAGCTCAGATGATAACTTCTGTAAGGATGAGGACT
TCAGCACCAGTTCAGTGTGGCGGAGCTATGCTACCCGGAGGCAGACCCGGGGCCAGAAAGAGAACGGACT
CTCTGAGACAACTTCCAAGGACTCCCACCCCCCAGATCTTGGACCCCCACATATTCCTGTTCCTCCCTCA
ATCCCTGTAGGTGGCTGCAATCCACCTTCCTCCGAAGAGACACCCAAGAACAAGGTGGCCTCATGGTTGA
GCTGCAATAGTGTCAGTGAAGGTGGTTTTGCTGACTCTGATAGCCATTCATCCTTCAAGACTAATGAAGG
TGGGGAGGGCCGGGCTGGGGGAAGCCGAATGGAGGCTGAGAAGGCCTCCACCTCAGGACTAGGCATCAAG
GATGAGGGAGACATCAAACAGGCCAAGAAAGAGGACACTGACGACCGAAACAAGATGTCAGTAGTTACTG
AAAGCTCTCGAAATTACGGTTACAATCCTTCTCCTGTGAAGCCTGAAGGACTTCGCCGCCCACCTAGTAA
GACTAGTATGCATCAAAGCCGAAGACTCATGGCTTCTGCTCAGTCCAACCCTGATGATGTCCTGACACTG
TCCAGCAGCACAGAAAGTGAGGGGGAAAGTGGGACCAGCCGAAAGCCCACTGCTGGTCAGACTTCGGCTA
CAGCGGTTGACAGTGATGATATCCAGACCATATCCTCTGGCTCTGAAGGGGATGACTTTGAGGACAAGAA
GAACATGACTGGTCCAATGAAGCGTCAAGTGGCAGTAAAATCAACCCGAGGCTTTGCTCTTAAATCAACC
CATGGGATTGCAATTAAATCAACCAACATGGCCTCTGTGGACAAGGGGGAGAGCGCACCTGTTCGTAAGA
ACACACGCCAATTCTATGATGGCGAGGAGTCTTGCTACATCATTGATGCCAAGCTTGAAGGCAACCTGGG
CCGCTACCTCAACCACAGTTGCAGCCCCAACCTGTTTGTCCAGAATGTCTTCGTGGATACCCATGATCTT
CGCTTCCCCTGGGTGGCCTTCTTTGCCAGCAAAAGAATCCGGGCTGGGACAGAACTTACTTGGGACTACA
ACTACGAGGTGGGCAGTGTGGAAGGCAAGGAGCTACTCTGTTGCTGTGGGGCCATTGAATGCAGAGGACG
TCTTCTTTAGTAATGAACTAGTCCGTAACTTGAAAGTATTTCGATTTCTTGGCTTTATATATCTTGTGGA
AAGGACGAGCCGTTACACCTCGTCCACCTGCAACGCGTTAAGTCGACAATCAACCTCTGGATTACAAAAT
TTGTGAAAGATTGACTGGTATTCTTAACTATGTTGCTCCTTTTACGCTATGTGGATACGCTGCTTTAATG
CCTTTGTATCATGCTATTGCTTCCCGTATGGCTTTCATTTTCTCCTCCTTGTATAAATCCTGGTTGCTGT
CTCTTTATGAGGAGTTGTGGCCCGTTGTCAGGCAACGTGGCGTGGTGTGCACTGTGTTTGCTGACGCAAC
CCCCACTGGTTGGGGCATTGCCACCACCTGTCAGCTCCTTTCCGGGACTTTCGCTTTCCCCCTCCCTATT
GCCACGGCGGAACTCATCGCCGCCTGCCTTGCCCGCTGCTGGACAGGGGCTCGGCTGTTGGGCACTGACA
ATTCCGTGGTGTTGTCGGGGAAATCATCGTCCTTTCCTTGGCTGCTCGCCTGTGTTGCCACCTGGATTCT
GCGCGGGACGTCCTTCTGCTACGTCCCTTCGGCCCTCAATCCAGCGGACCTTCCTTCCCGCGGCCTGCTG
CCGGCTCTGCGGCCTCTTCCGCGTCTTCGCCTTCGCCCTCAGACGAGTCGGATCTCCCTTTGGGCCGCCT
CCCCGCGTCGACTTTAAGACCAATGACTTACAAGGCAGCTGTAGATCTTAGCCACTTTTTAAAAGAAAAG
GGGGGACTGGAAGGGCTAATTCACTCCCAACGAAGACAAGATCTGCTTTTTGCTTGTACTGGGTCTCTCT
GGTTAGACCAGATCTGAGCCTGGGAGCTCTCTGGCTAACTAGGGAACCCACTGCTTAAGCCTCAATAAAG
CTTGCCTTGAGTGCTTCAAGTAGTGTGTGCCCGTCTGTTGTGTGACTCTGGTAACTAGAGATCCCTCAGA
CCCTTTTAGTCAGTGTGGAAAATCTCTAGCAGTACGTATAGTAGTTCATGTCATCTTATTATTCAGTATT
TATAACTTGCAAAGAAATGAATATCAGAGAGTGAGAGGAACTTGTTTATTGCAGCTTATAATGGTTACAA
ATAAAGCAATAGCATCACAAATTTCACAAATAAAGCATTTTTTTCACTGCATTCTAGTTGTGGTTTGTCC
AAACTCATCAATGTATCTTATCATGTCTGGCTCTAGCTATCCCGCCCCTAACTCCGCCCATCCCGCCCCT
AACTCCGCCCAGTTCCGCCCATTCTCCGCCCCATGGCTGACTAATTTTTTTTATTTATGCAGAGGCCGAG
GCCGCCTCGGCCTCTGAGCTATTCCAGAAGTAGTGAGGAGGCTTTTTTGGAGGCCTAGGGACGTACCCAA
TTCGCCCTATAGTGAGTCGTATTACGCGCGCTCACTGGCCGTCGTTTTACAACGTCGTGACTGGGAAAAC
CCTGGCGTTACCCAACTTAATCGCCTTGCAGCACATCCCCCTTTCGCCAGCTGGCGTAATAGCGAAGAGG
CCCGCACCGATCGCCCTTCCCAACAGTTGCGCAGCCTGAATGGCGAATGGG
[124 nt withheld, positions 9572-9695]
C
[91 nt withheld, positions 9697-9787]
A
[49 nt withheld, positions 9789-9837]
CCTTTGACGTTGGAGTCCACGTTCTTT
[37 nt withheld, positions 9865-9901]
ACCCTATCTCGGTCTATTCTTTTGATTTATAAGGGATTTTGCCGATTTCGGCCTATTGGTTAAAAAATGA
GCTGATTTAACAAAAATTTAACGCGAATTTTAACAAAATATTAACGCTTACAATTTAGGTGGCACTTTTC
GGGGAAATGTGCGCGGAACCCCTATTTGTTTATTTTTCTAAATACATTCAAATATGTATCCGCTCATGAG
ACAATAACCCTGATAAATGCTTCAATAATATTGAAAAAGGAAGAGTATGAGTATTCAACATTTCCGTGTC
GCCCTTATTCCCTTTTTTGCGGCATTTTGCCTTCCTGTTTTTGCTCACCCAGAAACGCTGGTGAAAGTAA
AAGATGCTGAAGATCAGTTGGGTGCACGAGTGGGTTACATCGAACTGGATCTCAACAGCGGTAAGATCCT
TGAGAGTTTTCGCCCCGAAGAACGTTTTCCAATGATGAGCACTTTTAAAGTTCTGCTATGTGGCGCGGTA
TTATCCCGTATTGACGCCGGGCAAGAGCAACTCGGTCGCCGCATACACTATTCTCAGAATGACTTGGTTG
AGTACTCACCAGTCACAGAAAAGCATCTTACGGATGGCATGACAGTAAGAGAATTATGCAGTGCTGCCAT
AACCATGAGTGATAACACTGCGGCCAACTTACTTCTGACAACGATCGGAGGACCGAAGGAGCTAACCGCT
TTTTTGCACAACATGGGGGATCATGTAACTCGCCTTGATCGTTGGGAACCGGAGCTGAATGAAGCCATAC
CAAACGACGAGCGTGACACCACGATGCCTGTAGCAATGGCAACAACGTTGCGCAAACTATTAACTGGCGA
ACTACTTACTCTAGCTTCCCGGCAACAATTAATAGACTGGATGGAGGCGGATAAAGTTGCAGGACCACTT
CTGCGCTCGGCCCTTCCGGCTGGCTGGTTTATTGCTGATAAATCTGGAGCCGGTGAGCGTGGGTCTCGCG
GTATCATTGCAGCACTGGGGCCAGATGGTAAGCCCTCCCGTATCGTAGTTATCTACACGACGGGGAGTCA
GGCAACTATGGATGAACGAAATAGACAGATCGCTGAGATAGGTGCCTCACTGATTAAGCATTGGTAACTG
TCAGACCAAGTTTACTCATATATACTTTAGATTGATTTAAAACTTCATTTTTAATTTAAAAGGATCTAGG
TGAAGATCCTTTTTGATAATCTCATGACCAAAATCCCTTAACGTGAGTTTTCGTTCCACTGAGCGTCAGA
CCCCGTAGAAAAGATCAAAGGATCTTCTTGAGATCCTTTTTTTCTGCGCGTAATCTGCTGCTTGCAAACA
AAAAAACCACCGCTACCAGCGGTGGTTTGTTTGCCGGATCAAGAGCTACCAACTCTTTTTCCGAAGGTAA
CTGGCTTCAGCAGAGCGCAGATACCAAATACTGTTCTTCTAGTGTAGCCGTAGTTAGGCCACCACTTCAA
GAACTCTGTAGCACCGCCTACATACCTCGCTCTGCTAATCCTGTTACCAGTGGCTGCTGCCAGTGGCGAT
AAGTCGTGTCTTACCGGGTTGGACTCAAGACGATAGTTACCGGATAAGGCGCAGCGGTCGGGCTGAACGG
GGGGTTCGTGCACACAGCCCAGCTTGGAGCGAACGACCTACACCGAACTGAGATACCTACAGCGTGAGCT
ATGAGAAAGCGCCACGCTTCCCGAAGGGAGAAAGGCGGACAGGTATCCGGTAAGCGGCAGGGTCGGAACA
GGAGAGCGCACGAGGGAGCTTCCAGGGGGAAACGCCTGGTATCTTTATAGTCCTGTCGGGTTTCGCCACC
TCTGACTTGAGCGTCGATTTTTGTGATGCTCGTCAGGGGGGCGGAGCCTATGGAAAAACGCCAGCAACGC
GGCCTTTTTACGGTTCCTGGCCTTTTGCTGGCCTTTTGCTCACATGTTCTTTCCTGCGTTATCCCCTGAT
TCTGTGGATAACCGTATTACCGCCTTTGAGTGAGCTGATACCGCTCGCCGCAGCCGAACGACCGAGCGCA
GCGAGTCAGTGAGCGAGGAAGCGGAAGAGCGCCCAATACGCAAACCGCCTCTCCCCGCGCGTTGGCCGAT
TCATTAATGCAGCTGGCACGACAGGTTTCCCGACTGGAAAGCGGGCAGTGAGCGCAACGCAATTAATGTG
AGTTAGCTCACTCATTAGGCACCCCAGGCTTTACACTTTATGCTTCCGGCTCGTATGTTGTGTGGAATTG
TGAGCGGATAACAATTTCACACAGGAAACAGCTATGACCATGATTACGCCAAGCGCGCAATTAACCCTCA
CTAAAGGGAACAAAAGCTGGAGCTGCAAGC
