>Addgene plasmid #142751 | TFORF1201 | depositor partial sequence | sequence record 280391 | Insert
ACCGCCACCATGTCTTCCCTTCCTGGGTGCATTGGTTTGGATGCAGCAACAGCTACAGTGGAGTCTGAAG
AGATTGCAGAGCTGCAACAGGCAGTGGTTGAGGAACTGGGTATCTCTATGGAGGAACTTCGGCATTTCAT
CGATGAGGAACTGGAGAAGATGGATTGTGTACAGCAACGCAAGAAGCAGCTAGCAGAGTTAGAGACATGG
GTAATACAGAAAGAATCTGAGGTGGCTCACGTTGACCAACTCTTTGATGATGCATCCAGGGCAGTGACTA
ATTGTGAGTCTTTGGTGAAGGACTTCTACTCCAAGCTGGGACTACAATACCGGGACAGTAGCTCTGAGGA
CGAATCTTCCCGGCCTACAGAAATAATTGAGATTCCTGATGAAGATGATGATGTCCTCAGTATTGATTCA
GGTGATGCTGGGAGCAGAACTCCAAAAGACCAGAAGCTCCGTGAAGCTATGGCTGCCTTAAGAAAGTCAG
CTCAAGATGTTCAGAAGTTCATGGATGCTGTCAACAAGAAGAGCAGTTCCCAGGATCTGCATAAAGGAAC
CTTGAGTCAGATGTCTGGAGAACTAAGCAAAGATGGTGACCTGATAGTCAGCATGCGAATTCTGGGCAAG
AAGAGAACTAAGACTTGGCACAAAGGCACCCTTATTGCCATCCAGACAGTTGGGCCAGGGAAGAAATACA
AGGTGAAATTTGACAACAAAGGAAAGAGTCTACTGTCGGGGAACCATATTGCCTATGATTACCACCCTCC
TGCTGACAAGCTGTATGTGGGCAGTCGGGTGGTCGCCAAATACAAAGATGGGAATCAGGTCTGGCTCTAT
GCTGGCATTGTAGCTGAGACACCAAACGTCAAAAACAAGCTCAGGTTTCTCATTTTCTTTGATGATGGCT
ATGCTTCCTATGTCACACAGTCGGAACTGTATCCCATTTGCCGGCCACTGAAAAAGACTTGGGAGGACAT
AGAAGACATCTCCTGCCGTGACTTCATAGAGGAGTATGTCACTGCCTACCCCAACCGCCCCATGGTACTG
CTCAAGAGTGGCCAGCTTATCAAGACTGAGTGGGAAGGCACGTGGTGGAAGTCCCGAGTTGAGGAGGTGG
ATGGCAGCCTAGTCAGGATCCTCTTCCTGGATGACAAAAGATGTGAGTGGATCTATCGAGGCTCTACACG
GCTGGAGCCCATGTTCAGCATGAAAACATCCTCAGCCTCTGCACTGGAGAAGAAGCAAGGACAGCTCAGG
ACACGTCCAAATATGGGTGCTGTGAGGAGCAAAGGCCCTGTTGTCCAGTACACACAGGATCTGACCGGTA
CTGGAACCCAGTTCAAGCCAGTGGAACCCCCACAGCCTACAGCTCCACCTGCCCCACCTTTCCCACCTGC
TCCACCTCTATCCCCCCAAGCAGGTGACAGTGACTTGGAAAGCCAGCTTGCCCAGTCACGGAAGCAGGTA
GCCAAAAAGAGCACGTCCTTTCGACCAGGATCTGTGGGCTCTGGTCATTCCTCCCCTACATCTCCTGCAC
TCAGTGAAAATGTCTCTGGTGGGAAACCTGGGATCAACCAGACATATAGATCACCTTTAGGCTCCACAGC
CTCTGCCCCAGCACCCTCAGCACTCCCGGCCCCTCCAGCACCCCCAGTCTTCCATGGCATGCTGGAGCGG
GCCCCAGCAGAGCCCTCCTACCGTGCTCCCATGGAGAAGCTTTTCTACTTACCTCATGTCTGCAGCTATA
CCTGTCTGTCTCGAGTCAGACCTATGAGGAATGAGCAGTACCGGGGCAAGAACCCTCTGCTGGTCCCGTT
ACTATATGACTTCCGGCGGATGACAGCCCGGCGTCGAGTTAACCGCAAGATGGGCTTTCATGTTATCTAT
AAGACACCTTGTGGTCTCTGCCTTCGGACAATGCAGGAGATAGAACGCTACCTTTTCGAGACTGGCTGTG
ACTTCCTCTTCCTGGAGATGTTCTGTTTGGATCCATATGTTCTTGTGGACCGAAAGTTTCAGCCCTATAA
GCCTTTTTACTATATTTTGGACATCACTTATGGGAAGGAAGATGTTCCCCTATCCTGTGTCAATGAGATT
GACACAACCCCTCCACCCCAGGTGGCCTACAGCAAGGAACGTATCCCGGGCAAGGGTGTTTTCATTAACA
CAGGCCCTGAATTTCTGGTTGGCTGTGACTGCAAGGATGGGTGTCGGGACAAGTCCAAGTGTGCCTGCCA
TCAACTAACTATCCAGGCTACAGCCTGTACCCCAGGAGGCCAAATCAACCCTAACTCTGGCTACCAGTAC
AAGAGACTAGAAGAGTGTCTACCCACAGGGGTATATGAGTGTAACAAACGCTGCAAATGTGACCCAAACA
TGTGCACAAACCGGTTGGTGCAACATGGACTACAAGTTCGGCTACAGCTATTCAAGACACAGAACAAGGG
CTGGGGTATCCGCTGCTTGGATGACATTGCCAAAGGCTCTTTTGTTTGTATTTATGCAGGCAAAATCCTG
ACAGATGACTTTGCAGACAAGGAGGGTCTGGAAATGGGTGATGAGTACTTTGCAAATCTGGACCATATCG
AGAGCGTGGAGAACTTCAAAGAAGGATATGAGAGTGATGCCCCCTGTTCCTCTGACAGCAGTGGTGTAGA
CTTGAAGGACCAGGAAGATGGCAACAGCGGTACAGAGGACCCTGAAGAGTCCAATGATGATAGCTCAGAT
GATAACTTCTGTAAGGATGAGGACTTCAGCACCAGTTCAGTGTGGCGGAGCTATGCTACCCGGAGGCAGA
CCCGGGGCCAGAAAGAGAACGGACTCTCTGAGACAACTTCCAAGGACTCCCACCCCCCAGATCTTGGACC
CCCACATATTCCTGTTCCTCCCTCAATCCCTGTAGGTGGCTGCAATCCACCTTCCTCCGAAGAGACACCC
AAGAACAAGGTGGCCTCATGGTTGAGCTGCAATAGTGTCAGTGAAGGTGGTTTTGCTGACTCTGATAGCC
ATTCATCCTTCAAGACTAATGAAGGTGGGGAGGGCCGGGCTGGGGGAAGCCGAATGGAGGCTGAGAAGGC
CTCCACCTCAGGACTAGGCATCAAGGATGAGGGAGACATCAAACAGGCCAAGAAAGAGGACACTGACGAC
CGAAACAAGATGTCAGTAGTTACTGAAAGCTCTCGAAATTACGGTTACAATCCTTCTCCTGTGAAGCCTG
AAGGACTTCGCCGCCCACCTAGTAAGACTAGTATGCATCAAAGCCGAAGACTCATGGCTTCTGCTCAGTC
CAACCCTGATGATGTCCTGACACTGTCCAGCAGCACAGAAAGTGAGGGGGAAAGTGGGACCAGCCGAAAG
CCCACTGCTGGTCAGACTTCGGCTACAGCGGTTGACAGTGATGATATCCAGACCATATCCTCTGGCTCTG
AAGGGGATGACTTTGAGGACAAGAAGAACATGACTGGTCCAATGAAGCGTCAAGTGGCAGTAAAATCAAC
CCGAGGCTTTGCTCTTAAATCAACCCATGGGATTGCAATTAAATCAACCAACATGGCCTCTGTGGACAAG
GGGGAGAGCGCACCTGTTCGTAAGAACACACGCCAATTCTATGATGGCGAGGAGTCTTGCTACATCATTG
ATGCCAAGCTTGAAGGCAACCTGGGCCGCTACCTCAACCACAGTTGCAGCCCCAACCTGTTTGTCCAGAA
TGTCTTCGTGGATACCCATGATCTTCGCTTCCCCTGGGTGGCCTTCTTTGCCAGCAAAAGAATCCGGGCT
GGGACAGAACTTACTTGGGACTACAACTACGAGGTGGGCAGTGTGGAAGGCAAGGAGCTACTCTGTTGCT
GTGGGGCCATTGAATGCAGAGGACGTCTTCTTTAGTAATGAACTAGTCCGTAACTTGAAAGTATTTCGAT
TTCTTGGCTTTATATATCTTGTGGAAAGGACGAGCCGTTACACCTCGTCCACCTGCA
