>Addgene plasmid #142751 | TFORF1201 | depositor partial sequence | sequence record 280392 | Barcode
GCCGTTACACCTCGTCCACCTGCA
